Addgene plasmid #18055: Keratin 8 G61C
Depositing lab: M Bishr Omary. Depositing organization: Stanford University. Publication: Keratin 8 phosphorylation by p38 kinase regulates cellular keratin filament reorganization: modulation by a keratin 1-like disease causing mutation. Ku NO, Azhar S, Omary MB. J Biol Chem. 2002 Mar 29. 277(13):10775-82. 10.1074/jbc.M107623200 PubMed 11788583.
Backbone
  Vector backbone: pMRB101
  Vector type: Mammalian Expression
Growth in bacteria
  Bacterial resistance: Ampicillin, 100 μg/mL
  Growth temperature: 37°C
  Growth strain: DH5alpha
  Copy number: High Copy
Gene/Insert
  Gene/Insert name: Keratin 8 (alt names: KRT8; K8)
  Species: H. sapiens (human)
  Mutation: G61C
  Entrez Gene: KRT8 (a.k.a. CARD2, CK-8, CK8, CYK8, K2C8, K8, KO)
  Cloning method: Restriction Enzyme
  Sequencing primers: 5′ pMRB101-F
Terms and licenses: Academic/Nonprofit Terms; Industry Terms: Not Available to Industry
How to cite: Keratin 8 G61C was a gift from M Bishr Omary (Addgene plasmid # 18055 ; http://n2t.net/addgene:18055 ; RRID:Addgene_18055)
