[The description below was written by a language model from this plasmid's Addgene catalogue record.]
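Description:
Keratin 8 G61C is a mammalian expression plasmid built on the pMRB101 backbone and carrying the human keratin 8 coding sequence (KRT8, also called K8 or CK8) with a glycine-to-cysteine substitution at residue 61. The insert was placed in the vector by restriction enzyme cloning. In bacteria the plasmid is maintained at high copy number and selected with ampicillin. The record does not state the promoter that drives expression in mammalian cells, the origin of replication, any polyadenylation signal, a mammalian selection marker, or whether the protein carries an epitope tag. No feature table is provided, so these elements cannot be described beyond what the backbone name implies.

Keratin 8 is a type II intermediate filament protein. The associated publication concerns phosphorylation of keratin 8 by p38 kinase and how this regulates the reorganization of cellular keratin filaments, including modulation of that process by a disease-causing mutation resembling those found in keratin 1. This suggests that the G61C construct serves as a mutant counterpart to wild-type keratin 8 in transfection experiments, letting investigators compare filament assembly, kinase-dependent phosphorylation and filament reorganization between the variant and normal protein. The record does not say which cell types were used or whether a partner keratin was co-expressed. Distribution is limited to academic and nonprofit users.
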