>Addgene plasmid #18055 | Keratin 8 G61C | addgene partial sequence | sequence record 23891 | pMRB101-F 5'-aagatgcaggcagctgagtt-3'
TGAGANAGAGGTACTCCCGCTTGCGGTGCTGATTAACGGTGGAGGGCAGTGCTAGTCTGAGCAGTACTCG
TTNCTGCCGCGCGCGCCACCAGACATAATAGCTGACAGACTAACAGACTGTTCCTTTCCATGGGTCTTTT
CTGCAGTCACCGTCCTTGACACGAAGCTAATTCGGGGGTTCGGCCCGCCTGCCTCCACTCCTGCCTCCAC
CATGTCCATCAGGGTGACCCAGAAGTCCTACAAGGTGTCCACCTCTGGCCCCCGGGCCTTCAGCAGCCGC
TCCTACACGAGTGGGCCCGGTTCCCGCATCAGCTCCTCGAGCTTCTCCCGAGTGGGCAGCAGCAACTTTC
GCGGTGGCCTGGGCGGCGGCTATGGTGGGGCCAGCGGCATGGGATGCATCACCGCAGTTACGGTCAACCA
GAGCCTGCTGAGCCCCCTTGTCCTGGAGGTGGACCCCAACATCCAGGCCGTGCGCACCCAGGAGAAGGAG
CAGATCAAGACCCTCAACAACAAGTTTGCCTCCTTCATAGACAAGGTACGGTTCCTGGAGCAGCAGAACA
AGATGCTGGAGACCAAGTGGNCCNNNNNGANAAAATAATGGGANGGTTCGAAAGCAACATGGACACATGT
TTTNGAGAGCTACATCAACAACCTTAGGCGGCAGCTGNAGACTCTGGCCCAGGAGAAGTAGAAGCTGGAG
GCGGAGCTTGGCAACATGCAGGNGCTGGTGGAGGATTCAAGANCAGNGTGAGGATGAGATCAATANCGTA
NGAGANGAGANGANTTGTCTCTCAGAGGATTGANGANCTAATGACAAGTAAACTGANTNCGC
